Addgene plasmid #238519: pMH_MBP_AtCK2beta1_95-287
Purpose: Bacterial expression of A. thaliana CK2beta1 95-287
Depositing lab: Michael Hothorn. Depositing organization: University of Geneva.
Backbone
  Vector backbone: pMH (pET-24d based)
  Vector type: Bacterial Expression
Growth in bacteria
  Bacterial resistance: Kanamycin, 50 μg/mL
  Growth temperature: 37°C
  Growth strain: DH5alpha
  Copy number: High Copy
Gene/Insert
  Gene/Insert name: AtCK2beta1
  Species: A. thaliana (mustard weed)
  Entrez Gene: CKB1 (a.k.a. casein kinase II beta chain 1, CASEIN KINASE II BETA SUBUNIT CKB1, CKB1, K14A3.3, K14A3_3)
  Tag / fusion protein: 2x Strep, 6x His, MBP, N-term, TEV cleavable (N terminal on insert)
  Cloning method: Gibson Cloning
Terms and licenses: Academic/Nonprofit Terms; Industry Terms: Not Available to Industry
How to cite: pMH_MBP_AtCK2beta1_95-287 was a gift from Michael Hothorn (Addgene plasmid # 238519 ; http://n2t.net/addgene:238519 ; RRID:Addgene_238519)
