[The description below was written by a language model from this plasmid's Addgene catalogue record and pLannotate feature annotations shown in this document.]
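Description:
pMH_MBP_AtCK2beta1_95-287 is a bacterial expression plasmid of about 7 kb, built on pMH, a pET-24d derivative, for producing a fragment of the Arabidopsis thaliana casein kinase II regulatory subunit CK2beta1 (CKB1, residues 95–287) in E. coli. It replicates from a ColE1/pBR322-type origin accompanied by the bom and rop elements typical of pET vectors, although the catalogue entry lists it as high copy. It is selected with kanamycin through an aph(3')-Ia resistance gene. An f1 phage origin is also present. The short tetracycline-resistance fragments flagged in the annotation are backbone remnants rather than functional markers.

Expression is driven by a T7 promoter followed by a lac operator and the strong T7 gene 10 ribosome binding site, and transcription ends at the T7 terminator. The plasmid also carries lacI, so transcription stays repressed until it is induced with IPTG in a host that supplies T7 RNA polymerase. The open reading frame encodes a cytosolic maltose binding protein lacking its signal sequence, fused upstream of the CKB1 fragment, which was inserted by Gibson assembly. According to the record, the N-terminal tag comprises two Strep tags, a 6xHis tag and MBP, and it can be removed with TEV protease. The feature table annotates only the MBP portion, but a gap between the ribosome binding site and MBP could accommodate the smaller tags. A His-tag fragment annotated downstream of the insert is probably leftover backbone sequence, and the record does not say whether it is translated. The design suits affinity purification of soluble CK2beta1 for biochemical or structural studies of the CK2 holoenzyme.
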