Features (pLannotate 1.2.2; 20 found; start..end, strand, type, name):
      1..589     +  rep_origin     ori: high-copy-number ColE1/pMB1/pBR322/pUC origin of replication
    775..914     -  misc_feature   bom: basis of mobility region from pBR322
   1016..1207    -  CDS            rop: Rop protein, which maintains plasmids at low copy number; rop
   1224..1604    +  CDS            YPB1_ECOLX: Protein predicted: Swiss-Prot protein existence level 4. From Escherichia coli.
   1676..1967    -  CDS            TcR (fragment): tetracycline efflux protein; tet; confers resistance to tetracycline
   1982..2003    -  protein_bind   CAP binding site: CAP binding activates transcription in the presence of cAMP. E. coli catabolite activator protein
   2016..3098    -  CDS            lacI: lac repressor; lacI; The lac repressor binds to the lac operator to inhibit transcription in E. coli. This inhibition can be relieved by adding lactose or isopropyl-β-D-thiogalactopyranoside (IPTG).
   3099..3176    -  promoter       lacI promoter: lacI
   3184..3463    -  CDS            TcR (fragment): tetracycline efflux protein; tet; confers resistance to tetracycline
   3485..3503    +  promoter       T7 promoter: promoter for bacteriophage T7 RNA polymerase
   3504..3528    +  protein_bind   lac operator: The lac repressor binds to the lac operator to inhibit transcription in E. coli. This inhibition can be relieved by adding lactose or isopropyl-β-D-thiogalactopyranoside (IPTG). lac repressor encoded by lacI
   3543..3565    +  RBS            RBS: efficient ribosome binding site from bacteriophage T7 gene 10 (Olins and Rangwala, 1989)
   3644..4744    +  CDS            MBP: maltose binding protein from E. coli; malE (mutated); This version of the gene does not encode a signal sequence, so MBP will remain in the cytosol.
   4754..5371    +  CDS            CKB1 (fragment) (sequence partly withheld): CSK2B_ARATH - Experimental evidence at protein level: Swiss-Prot protein existence level 1. Plays a complex role in regulating the basal catalytic activity of the alpha subunit. The tetrameric holoenzyme CK2, composed of two alpha and two beta subunits, phosphorylates the transcription factor GBFl, resulting in stimulation of its DNA binding activity (PubMed:7696877). CK2 phosphorylates the transcription factor PIF1 after an exposure to light, resulting in a proteasome-dependent degradation of PIF1 and promotion of photomorphogenesis (PubMed:21330376). CK2 phosphorylates translation initiation
   5390..5407    +  CDS            9xHis (fragment): 9xHis affinity tag
   5417..5466    +  CDS            SET1 (fragment): solubility-enhancement tag derived from T7 phage gene 10B
   5474..5521    +  terminator     T7 terminator: transcription terminator for bacteriophage T7 RNA polymerase
   5558..5986    +  rep_origin     f1 ori (sequence partly withheld): f1 bacteriophage origin of replication; arrow indicates direction of (+) strand synthesis
   6039..6096    +  promoter       AmpR promoter (fragment): bla
   6105..6920    -  CDS            KanR: aminoglycoside phosphotransferase; aph(3')-Ia; confers resistance to kanamycin in bacteria or G418 (Geneticin®) in eukaryotes
>Addgene plasmid #238519 | pMH_MBP_AtCK2beta1_95-287 | addgene full sequence | sequence record 477135 | Addgene NGS Result
TTGAGATCCTTTTTTTCTGCGCGTAATCTGCTGCTTGCAAACAAAAAAACCACCGCTACCAGCGGTGGTT
TGTTTGCCGGATCAAGAGCTACCAACTCTTTTTCCGAAGGTAACTGGCTTCAGCAGAGCGCAGATACCAA
ATACTGTCCTTCTAGTGTAGCCGTAGTTAGGCCACCACTTCAAGAACTCTGTAGCACCGCCTACATACCT
CGCTCTGCTAATCCTGTTACCAGTGGCTGCTGCCAGTGGCGATAAGTCGTGTCTTACCGGGTTGGACTCA
AGACGATAGTTACCGGATAAGGCGCAGCGGTCGGGCTGAACGGGGGGTTCGTGCACACAGCCCAGCTTGG
AGCGAACGACCTACACCGAACTGAGATACCTACAGCGTGAGCTATGAGAAAGCGCCACGCTTCCCGAAGG
GAGAAAGGCGGACAGGTATCCGGTAAGCGGCAGGGTCGGAACAGGAGAGCGCACGAGGGAGCTTCCAGGG
GGAAACGCCTGGTATCTTTATAGTCCTGTCGGGTTTCGCCACCTCTGACTTGAGCGTCGATTTTTGTGAT
GCTCGTCAGGGGGGCGGAGCCTATGGAAAAACGCCAGCAACGCGGCCTTTTTACGGTTCCTGGCCTTTTG
CTGGCCTTTTGCTCACATGTTCTTTCCTGCGTTATCCCCTGATTCTGTGGATAACCGTATTACCGCCTTT
GAGTGAGCTGATACCGCTCGCCGCAGCCGAACGACCGAGCGCAGCGAGTCAGTGAGCGAGGAAGCGGAAG
AGCGCCTGATGCGGTATTTTCTCCTTACGCATCTGTGCGGTATTTCACACCGCAATGGTGCACTCTCAGT
ACAATCTGCTCTGATGCCGCATAGTTAAGCCAGTATACACTCCGCTATCGCTACGTGACTGGGTCATGGC
TGCGCCCCGACACCCGCCAACACCCGCTGACGCGCCCTGACGGGCTTGTCTGCTCCCGGCATCCGCTTAC
AGACAAGCTGTGACCGTCTCCGGGAGCTGCATGTGTCAGAGGTTTTCACCGTCATCACCGAAACGCGCGA
GGCAGCTGCGGTAAAGCTCATCAGCGTGGTCGTGAAGCGATTCACAGATGTCTGCCTGTTCATCCGCGTC
CAGCTCGTTGAGTTTCTCCAGAAGCGTTAATGTCTGGCTTCTGATAAAGCGGGCCATGTTAAGGGCGGTT
TTTTCCTGTTTGGTCACTGATGCCTCCGTGTAAGGGGGATTTCTGTTCATGGGGGTAATGATACCGATGA
AACGAGAGAGGATGCTCACGATACGGGTTACTGATGATGAACATGCCCGGTTACTGGAACGTTGTGAGGG
TAAACAACTGGCGGTATGGATGCGGCGGGACCAGAGAAAAATCACTCAGGGTCAATGCCAGCGCTTCGTT
AATACAGATGTAGGTGTTCCACAGGGTAGCCAGCAGCATCCTGCGATGCAGATCCGGAACATAATGGTGC
AGGGCGCTGACTTCCGCGTTTCCAGACTTTACGAAACACGGAAACCGAAGACCATTCATGTTGTTGCTCA
GGTCGCAGACGTTTTGCAGCAGCAGTCGCTTCACGTTCGCTCGCGTATCGGTGATTCATTCTGCTAACCA
GTAAGGCAACCCCGCCAGCCTAGCCGGGTCCTCAACGACAGGAGCACGATCATGCGCACCCGTGGGGCCG
CCATGCCGGCGATAATGGCCTGCTTCTCGCCGAAACGTTTGGTGGCGGGACCAGTGACGAAGGCTTGAGC
GAGGGCGTGCAAGATTCCGAATACCGCAAGCGACAGGCCGATCATCGTCGCGCTCCAGCGAAAGCGGTCC
TCGCCGAAAATGACCCAGAGCGCTGCCGGCACCTGTCCTACGAGTTGCATGATAAAGAAGACAGTCATAA
GTGCGGCGACGATAGTCATGCCCCGCGCCCACCGGAAGGAGCTGACTGGGTTGAAGGCTCTCAAGGGCAT
CGGTCGAGATCCCGGTGCCTAATGAGTGAGCTAACTTACATTAATTGCGTTGCGCTCACTGCCCGCTTTC
CAGTCGGGAAACCTGTCGTGCCAGCTGCATTAATGAATCGGCCAACGCGCGGGGAGAGGCGGTTTGCGTA
TTGGGCGCCAGGGTGGTTTTTCTTTTCACCAGTGAGACGGGCAACAGCTGATTGCCCTTCACCGCCTGGC
CCTGAGAGAGTTGCAGCAAGCGGTCCACGCTGGTTTGCCCCAGCAGGCGAAAATCCTGTTTGATGGTGGT
TAACGGCGGGATATAACATGAGCTGTCTTCGGTATCGTCGTATCCCACTACCGAGATATCCGCACCAACG
CGCAGCCCGGACTCGGTAATGGCGCGCATTGCGCCCAGCGCCATCTGATCGTTGGCAACCAGCATCGCAG
TGGGAACGATGCCCTCATTCAGCATTTGCATGGTTTGTTGAAAACCGGACATGGCACTCCAGTCGCCTTC
CCGTTCCGCTATCGGCTGAATTTGATTGCGAGTGAGATATTTATGCCAGCCAGCCAGACGCAGACGCGCC
GAGACAGAACTTAATGGGCCCGCTAACAGCGCGATTTGCTGGTGACCCAATGCGACCAGATGCTCCACGC
CCAGTCGCGTACCGTCTTCATGGGAGAAAATAATACTGTTGATGGGTGTCTGGTCAGAGACATCAAGAAA
TAACGCCGGAACATTAGTGCAGGCAGCTTCCACAGCAATGGCATCCTGGTCATCCAGCGGATAGTTAATG
ATCAGCCCACTGACGCGTTGCGCGAGAAGATTGTGCACCGCCGCTTTACAGGCTTCGACGCCGCTTCGTT
CTACCATCGACACCACCACGCTGGCACCCAGTTGATCGGCGCGAGATTTAATCGCCGCGACAATTTGCGA
CGGCGCGTGCAGGGCCAGACTGGAGGTGGCAACGCCAATCAGCAACGACTGTTTGCCCGCCAGTTGTTGT
GCCACGCGGTTGGGAATGTAATTCAGCTCCGCCATCGCCGCTTCCACTTTTTCCCGCGTTTTCGCAGAAA
CGTGGCTGGCCTGGTTCACCACGCGGGAAACGGTCTGATAAGAGACACCGGCATACTCTGCGACATCGTA
TAACGTTACTGGTTTCACATTCACCACCCTGAATTGACTCTCTTCCGGGCGCTATCATGCCATACCGCGA
AAGGTTTTGCGCCATTCGATGGTGTCCGGGATCTCGACGCTCTCCCTTATGCGACTCCTGCATTAGGAAG
CAGCCCAGTAGTAGGTTGAGGCCGTTGAGCACCGCCGCCGCAAGGAATGGTGCATGCAAGGAGATGGCGC
CCAACAGTCCCCCGGCCACGGGGCCTGCCACCATACCCACGCCGAAACAAGCGCTCATGAGCCCGAAGTG
GCGAGCCCGATCTTCCCCATCGGTGATGTCGGCGATATAGGCGCCAGCAACCGCACCTGTGGCGCCGGTG
ATGCCGGCCACGATGCGTCCGGCGTAGAGGATCGAGATCTCGATCCCGCGAAATTAATACGACTCACTAT
AGGGGAATTGTGAGCGGATAACAATTCCCCTCTAGAAATAATTTTGTTTAACTTTAAGAAGGAGATATAC
CATGCATCATCATCACCATCACCACCACGGTGCCTCTTGGTCCCACCCCCAGTTCGAAAAGGGATCTGGA
TCTATGAAAATCGAAGAAGGTAAACTGGTAATCTGGATTAACGGCGATAAAGGCTATAACGGTCTCGCTG
AAGTCGGTAAGAAATTCGAGAAAGATACCGGAATTAAAGTCACCGTTGAGCATCCGGATAAACTGGAAGA
GAAATTCCCACAGGTTGCGGCAACTGGCGATGGCCCTGACATTATCTTCTGGGCACACGACCGCTTTGGT
GGCTACGCTCAATCTGGCCTGTTGGCTGAAATCACCCCGGACAAAGCGTTCCAGGACAAGCTGTATCCGT
TTACCTGGGATGCCGTACGTTACAACGGCAAGCTGATTGCTTACCCGATCGCTGTTGAAGCGTTATCGCT
GATTTATAACAAAGACCTGCTGCCGAACCCGCCAAAAACCTGGGAAGAGATCCCGGCGCTGGATAAAGAA
CTGAAAGCGAAAGGTAAGAGCGCGCTGATGTTCAACCTGCAAGAACCGTACTTCACCTGGCCGCTGATTG
CTGCTGACGGGGGTTATGCGTTCAAGTATGAAAACGGCAAGTACGACATTAAAGACGTGGGCGTGGATAA
CGCTGGCGCGAAAGCGGGTCTGACCTTCCTGGTTGACCTGATTAAAAACAAACACATGAATGCAGACACC
GATTACTCCATCGCAGAAGCTGCCTTTAATAAAGGCGAAACAGCGATGACCATCAACGGCCCGTGGGCAT
GGTCCAACATCGACACCAGCAAAGTGAATTATGGTGTAACGGTACTGCCGACCTTCAAGGGTCAACCATC
CAAACCGTTCGTTGGCGTGCTGAGCGCAGGTATTAACGCCGCCAGTCCGAACAAAGAGCTGGCAAAAGAG
TTCCTCGAAAACTATCTGCTGACTGATGAAGGTCTGGAAGCGGTTAATAAAGACAAACCGCTGGGTGCCG
TAGCGCTGAAGTCTTACGAGGAAGAGTTGGCGAAAGATCCACGTATTGCCGCCACTATGGAAAACGCCCA
GAAAGGTGAAATCATGCCGAACATCCCGCAGATGTCCGCTTTCTGGTATGCCGTGCGTACTGCGGTGATC
AACGCCGCCAGCGGTCGTCAGACTGTCGATGAAGCCCTGAAAGACGCGCAGACTAATTCGGGATCTGGCA
GTGGTTCTGAGAATCTTTATTTTCAGGGCGCC
[579 nt withheld, positions 4793-5371]
TAAGCGGCCGCACTCGAGCACCACCACCACCACCACTGAGATCCGGCTGCTAACAAAGCCCGAAAGGAAG
CTGAGTTGGCTGCTGCCACCGCTGAGCAATAACTAGCATAACCCCTTGGGGCCTCTAAACGGGTCTTGAG
GGGTTTTTTGCTGAAAGGAGGAACTATATCCGGATTGGCGAATGGG
[124 nt withheld, positions 5558-5681]
C
[91 nt withheld, positions 5683-5773]
A
[49 nt withheld, positions 5775-5823]
CCTTTGACGTTGGAGTCCACGTTCTTT
[37 nt withheld, positions 5851-5887]
ACCCTATCTCGGTCTATTCTTTTGATTTATAAGGGATTTTGCCGATTTCGGCCTATTGGTTAAAAAATGA
GCTGATTTAACAAAAATTTAACGCGAATTTTAACAAAATATTAACGCTTACAATTTAGGTGGCACTTTTC
GGGGAAATGTGCGCGGAACCCCTATTTGTTTATTTTTCTAAATACATTCAAATATGTATCCGCTCATGAA
TTAATTCTTAGAAAAACTCATCGAGCATCAAATGAAACTGCAATTTATTCATATCAGGATTATCAATACC
ATATTTTTGAAAAAGCCGTTTCTGTAATGAAGGAGAAAACTCACCGAGGCAGTTCCATAGGATGGCAAGA
TCCTGGTATCGGTCTGCGATTCCGACTCGTCCAACATCAATACAACCTATTAATTTCCCCTCGTCAAAAA
TAAGGTTATCAAGTGAGAAATCACCATGAGTGACGACTGAATCCGGTGAGAATGGCAAAAGTTTATGCAT
TTCTTTCCAGACTTGTTCAACAGGCCAGCCATTACGCTCGTCATCAAAATCACTCGCATCAACCAAACCG
TTATTCATTCGTGATTGCGCCTGAGCGAGACGAAATACGCGATCGCTGTTAAAAGGACAATTACAAACAG
GAATCGAATGCAACCGGCGCAGGAACACTGCCAGCGCATCAACAATATTTTCACCTGAATCAGGATATTC
TTCTAATACCTGGAATGCTGTTTTCCCGGGGATCGCAGTGGTGAGTAACCATGCATCATCAGGAGTACGG
ATAAAATGCTTGATGGTCGGAAGAGGCATAAATTCCGTCAGCCAGTTTAGTCTGACCATCTCATCTGTAA
CATCATTGGCAACGCTACCTTTGCCATGTTTCAGAAACAACTCTGGCGCATCGGGCTTCCCATACAATCG
ATAGATTGTCGCACCTGATTGCCCGACATTATCGCGAGCCCATTTATACCCATATAAATCAGCATCCATG
TTGGAATTTAATCGCGGCCTAGAGCAAGACGTTTCCCGTTGAATATGGCTCATAACACCCCTTGTATTAC
TGTTTATGTAAGCAGACAGTTTTATTGTTCATGACCAAAATCCCTTAACGTGAGTTTTCGTTCCACTGAG
CGTCAGACCCCGTAGAAAAGATCAAAGGATCTTC
